>Addgene plasmid #58152 | mTFP1-mKO-FRET-8 | addgene full sequence | sequence record 218288 | Addgene NGS Result
CGTTACATAACTTACGGTAAATGGCCCGCCTGGCTGACCGCCCAACGACCCCCGCCCATTGACGTCAATA
ATGACGTATGTTCCCATAGTAACGCCAATAGGGACTTTCCATTGACGTCAATGGGTGGAGTATTTACGGT
AAACTGCCCACTTGGCAGTACATCAAGTGTATCATATGCCAAGTACGCCCCCTATTGACGTCAATGACGG
TAAATGGCCCGCCTGGCATTATGCCCAGTACATGACCTTATGGGACTTTCCTACTTGGCAGTACATCTAC
GTATTAGTCATCGCTATTACCATGGTGATGCGGTTTTGGCAGTACATCAATGGGCGTGGATAGCGGTTTG
ACTCACGGGGATTTCCAAGTCTCCACCCCATTGACGTCAATGGGAGTTTGTTTTGGCACCAAAATCAACG
GGACTTTCCAAAATGTCGTAACAACTCCGCCCCATTGACGCAAATGGGCGGTAGGCGTGTACGGTGGGAG
GTCTATATAAGCAGAGCTGGTTTAGTGAACCGTCAGATCCGCTAGCGCTACCGGACTCAGATCTCGAGCT
CAAGCTTCGAATTCACCATGGTGAGCAAGGGCGAGGAGACCACAATGGGCGTAATCAAGCCCGACATGAA
GATCAAGCTGAAGATGGAGGGCAACGTGAATGGCCACGCCTTCGTGATCGAGGGCGAGGGCGAGGGCAAG
CCCTACGACGGCACCAACACCATCAACCTGGAGGTGAAGGAGGGAGCCCCCCTGCCCTTCTCCTACGACA
TTCTGACCACCGCGTTCGCCTACGGCAACAGGGCCTTCACCAAGTACCCCGACGACATCCCCAACTACTT
CAAGCAGTCCTTCCCCGAGGGCTACTCTTGGGAGCGCACCATGACCTTCGAGGACAAGGGCATCGTGAAG
GTGAAGTCCGACATCTCCATGGAGGAGGACTCCTTCATCTACGAGATACACCTCAAGGGCGAGAACTTCC
CCCCCAACGGCCCCGTGATGCAGAAGAAGACCACCGGCTGGGACGCCTCCACCGAGAGGATGTACGTGCG
CGACGGCGTGCTGAAGGGCGACGTCAAGCACAAGCTGCTGCTGGAGGGCGGCGGCCACCACCGCGTTGAC
TTCAAGACCATCTACAGGGCCAAGAAGGCGGTGAAGCTGCCCGACTATCACTTTGTGGACCACCGCATCG
AGATCCTGAACCACGACAAGGACTACAACAAGGTGACCGTTTACGAGAGCGCCGTGGCCCGCAACTCCAC
CGACGGCATGGACGAGCTGTACAAGGGGGCCTCAGGACCGGTCGCCACCATGGTGAGTGTGATTAAACCA
GAGATGAAGATGAGGTACTACATGGACGGCTCCGTCAATGGGCATGAGTTCACAATTGAAGGTGAAGGCA
CAGGCAGACCTTACGAGGGACATCAAGAGATGACACTACGCGTCACAATGGCCAAGGGCGGGCCAATGCC
TTTCGCGTTTGACTTAGTGTCACACGTGTTCTGTTACGGCCACAGACCTTTTACTAAATATCCAGAAGAG
ATACCAGACTATTTCAAACAAGCATTTCCTGAAGGCCTGTCATGGGAAAGGTCGTTGGAGTTCGAAGATG
GTGGGTCCGCTTCAGTCAGTGCGCATATAAGCCTTAGAGGAAACACCTTCTACCACAAATCCAAATTTAC
TGGGGTTAACTTTCCTGCCGATGGTCCTATCATGCAAAACCAAAGTGTTGATTGGGAGCCATCAACCGAG
AAAATTACTGCCAGCGACGGAGTTCTGAAGGGTGATGTTACGATGTACCTAAAACTTGAAGGAGGCGGCA
ATCACAAATGCCAATTCAAGACTACTTACAAGGCGGCAAAAAAGATTCTTAAAATGCCAGGAAGCCATTA
CATCAGCCATCGCCTCGTCAGGAAAACCGAAGGCAACATTACTGAGCTGGTAGAAGATGCAGTAGCTCAT
TCCTAAGCGGCCGCGACTCTAGATCATAATCAGCCATACCACATTTGTAGAGGTTTTACTTGCTTTAAAA
AACCTCCCACACCTCCCCCTGAACCTGAAACATAAAATGAATGCAATTGTTGTTGTTAACTTGTTTATTG
CAGCTTATAATGGTTACAAATAAAGCAATAGCATCACAAATTTCACAAATAAAGCATTTTTTTCACTGCA
TTCTAGTTGTGGTTTGTCCAAACTCATCAATGTATCTTAAGGCGTAAATTGTAAGCGTTAATATTTTGTT
AAAATTCGCGTTAAATTTTTGTTAAATCAGCTCATTTTTTAACCAATAGGCCGAAATCGGCAAAATCCCT
TATAAATCAAAAGAATAGACCGAGATAGGGT
[37 nt withheld, positions 2342-2378]
AAAGAACGTGGACTCCAACGTCAAAGG
[49 nt withheld, positions 2406-2454]
T
[91 nt withheld, positions 2456-2546]
G
[124 nt withheld, positions 2548-2671]
CAGGTGGCACTTTTCGGGGAAATGTGCGCGGAACCCCTATTTGTTTATTTTTCTAAATACATTCAAATAT
GTATCCGCTCATGAGACAATAACCCTGATAAATGCTTCAATAATATTGAAAAAGGAAGAGTCCTGAGGCG
GAAAGAACCAGCTGTGGAATGTGTGTCAGTTAGGGTGTGGAAAGTCCCCAGGCTCCCCAGCAGGCAGAAG
TATGCAAAGCATGCATCTCAATTAGTCAGCAACCAGGTGTGGAAAGTCCCCAGGCTCCCCAGCAGGCAGA
AGTATGCAAAGCATGCATCTCAATTAGTCAGCAACCATAGTCCCGCCCCTAACTCCGCCCATCCCGCCCC
TAACTCCGCCCAGTTCCGCCCATTCTCCGCCCCATGGCTGACTAATTTTTTTTATTTATGCAGAGGCCGA
GGCCGCCTCGGCCTCTGAGCTATTCCAGAAGTAGTGAGGAGGCTTTTTTGGAGGCCTAGGCTTTTGCAAA
GATCGATCAAGAGACAGGATGAGGATCGTTTCGCATGATTGAACAAGATGGATTGCACGCAGGTTCTCCG
GCCGCTTGGGTGGAGAGGCTATTCGGCTATGACTGGGCACAACAGACAATCGGCTGCTCTGATGCCGCCG
TGTTCCGGCTGTCAGCGCAGGGGCGCCCGGTTCTTTTTGTCAAGACCGACCTGTCCGGTGCCCTGAATGA
ACTGCAAGACGAGGCAGCGCGGCTATCGTGGCTGGCCACGACGGGCGTTCCTTGCGCAGCTGTGCTCGAC
GTTGTCACTGAAGCGGGAAGGGACTGGCTGCTATTGGGCGAAGTGCCGGGGCAGGATCTCCTGTCATCTC
ACCTTGCTCCTGCCGAGAAAGTATCCATCATGGCTGATGCAATGCGGCGGCTGCATACGCTTGATCCGGC
TACCTGCCCATTCGACCACCAAGCGAAACATCGCATCGAGCGAGCACGTACTCGGATGGAAGCCGGTCTT
GTCGATCAGGATGATCTGGACGAAGAGCATCAGGGGCTCGCGCCAGCCGAACTGTTCGCCAGGCTCAAGG
CGAGCATGCCCGACGGCGAGGATCTCGTCGTGACCCATGGCGATGCCTGCTTGCCGAATATCATGGTGGA
AAATGGCCGCTTTTCTGGATTCATCGACTGTGGCCGGCTGGGTGTGGCGGACCGCTATCAGGACATAGCG
TTGGCTACCCGTGATATTGCTGAAGAGCTTGGCGGCGAATGGGCTGACCGCTTCCTCGTGCTTTACGGTA
TCGCCGCTCCCGATTCGCAGCGCATCGCCTTCTATCGCCTTCTTGACGAGTTCTTCTGAGCGGGACTCTG
GGGTTCGAAATGACCGACCAAGCGACGCCCAACCTGCCATCACGAGATTTCGATTCCACCGCCGCCTTCT
ATGAAAGGTTGGGCTTCGGAATCGTTTTCCGGGACGCCGGCTGGATGATCCTCCAGCGCGGGGATCTCAT
GCTGGAGTTCTTCGCCCACCCTAGGGGGAGGCTAACTGAAACACGGAAGGAGACAATACCGGAAGGAACC
CGCGCTATGACGGCAATAAAAAGACAGAATAAAACGCACGGTGTTGGGTCGTTTGTTCATAAACGCGGGG
TTCGGTCCCAGGGCTGGCACTCTGTCGATACCCCACCGAGACCCCATTGGGGCCAATACGCCCGCGTTTC
TTCCTTTTCCCCACCCCACCCCCCAAGTTCGGGTGAAGGCCCAGGGCTCGCAGCCAACGTCGGGGCGGCA
GGCCCTGCCATAGCCTCAGGTTACTCATATATACTTTAGATTGATTTAAAACTTCATTTTTAATTTAAAA
GGATCTAGGTGAAGATCCTTTTTGATAATCTCATGACCAAAATCCCTTAACGTGAGTTTTCGTTCCACTG
AGCGTCAGACCCCGTAGAAAAGATCAAAGGATCTTCTTGAGATCCTTTTTTTCTGCGCGTAATCTGCTGC
TTGCAAACAAAAAAACCACCGCTACCAGCGGTGGTTTGTTTGCCGGATCAAGAGCTACCAACTCTTTTTC
CGAAGGTAACTGGCTTCAGCAGAGCGCAGATACCAAATACTGTTCTTCTAGTGTAGCCGTAGTTAGGCCA
CCACTTCAAGAACTCTGTAGCACCGCCTACATACCTCGCTCTGCTAATCCTGTTACCAGTGGCTGCTGCC
AGTGGCGATAAGTCGTGTCTTACCGGGTTGGACTCAAGACGATAGTTACCGGATAAGGCGCAGCGGTCGG
GCTGAACGGGGGGTTCGTGCACACAGCCCAGCTTGGAGCGAACGACCTACACCGAACTGAGATACCTACA
GCGTGAGCTATGAGAAAGCGCCACGCTTCCCGAAGGGAGAAAGGCGGACAGGTATCCGGTAAGCGGCAGG
GTCGGAACAGGAGAGCGCACGAGGGAGCTTCCAGGGGGAAACGCCTGGTATCTTTATAGTCCTGTCGGGT
TTCGCCACCTCTGACTTGAGCGTCGATTTTTGTGATGCTCGTCAGGGGGGCGGAGCCTATGGAAAAACGC
CAGCAACGCGGCCTTTTTACGGTTCCTGGCCTTTTGCTGGCCTTTTGCTCACATGTTCTTTCCTGCGTTA
TCCCCTGATTCTGTGGATAACCGTATTACCGCCATGCATTAGTTATTAATAGTAATCAATTACGGGGTCA
TTAGTTCATAGCCCATATATGGAGTTCCG
Features (pLannotate 1.2.2; 16 found; start..end, strand, type, name):
      1..304     +  enhancer       CMV enhancer: human cytomegalovirus immediate early enhancer
    305..508     +  promoter       CMV promoter: human cytomegalovirus (CMV) immediate early promoter
    531..574     +  misc_feature   MCS (fragment): multiple cloning site
    578..1285    +  CDS            mTFP1: mTFP1 is a basic (constitutively fluorescent) cyan fluorescent protein published in 2006, derived from Clavularia sp.. It has low acid sensitivity.
   1310..1963    +  CDS            mKO: mKO is a basic (constitutively fluorescent) orange fluorescent protein published in 2004, derived from Verrillofungia concinna. It has low acid sensitivity.
   1982..2065    +  CDS            large T antigen (fragment): large T antigen from SV40 (simian virus 40)
   2088..2209    +  polyA_signal   SV40 poly(A) signal: SV40 polyadenylation signal
   2243..2671    -  rep_origin     f1 ori (sequence partly withheld): f1 bacteriophage origin of replication; arrow indicates direction of (+) strand synthesis
   2698..2802    +  promoter       AmpR promoter: bla
   2804..3161    +  promoter       SV40 promoter: SV40 enhancer and early promoter
   3196..3990    +  CDS            NeoR/KanR: aminoglycoside phosphotransferase from Tn5; aph(3')-II (or nptII); confers resistance to neomycin, kanamycin, and G418 (Geneticin®)
   4011..4163    +  CDS            ble (fragment): BLE_KLEPN - Experimental evidence at protein level: Swiss-Prot protein existence level 1. Binding protein with a strong affinity to the bleomycin family of antibiotics. Binds to CL990; an antimitotic-antibiotic compound. From Klebsiella pneumoniae.
   4222..4269    +  polyA_signal   HSV TK poly(A) signal: herpes simplex virus thymidine kinase polyadenylation signal (Cole and Stacy, 1985)
   4360..4376    -  polyA_signal   bGH poly(A) signal (fragment): bovine growth hormone polyadenylation signal
   4598..5186    +  rep_origin     ori: high-copy-number ColE1/pMB1/pBR322/pUC origin of replication
   5301..5360    +  enhancer       CMV enhancer (fragment): human cytomegalovirus immediate early enhancer
