[The description below was written by a language model from this plasmid's Addgene catalogue record and pLannotate feature annotations shown in this document.]
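Description:
mTFP1-mKO-FRET-8 is a 5,360 bp mammalian expression plasmid encoding a tandem fusion of two fluorescent proteins that serves as a cytosolic FRET indicator. The record lists the backbone as unknown and catalogues the plasmid as an empty backbone with no separate gene insert. The payload is therefore the fluorescent protein pair itself.

Transcription is driven by the human cytomegalovirus immediate early enhancer and promoter. A fragment of a multiple cloning site follows, and then the coding sequence for mTFP1, a cyan fluorescent protein derived from Clavularia. A gap of about 24 nucleotides in the feature table separates it from mKO, a monomeric orange protein derived from Verrillofungia concinna. This gap corresponds to roughly eight codons, which may be what the "8" in the name refers to, although the record does not say so. The cassette ends in an SV40 polyadenylation signal. A short annotated large T antigen fragment just upstream is probably part of that SV40-derived region.

In this pairing mTFP1 acts as donor (excitation 462 nm, emission 492 nm) and mKO as acceptor (excitation 548 nm, emission 561 nm). Holding them close together on one polypeptide should allow energy transfer. The depositor notes use in both live and fixed cells.

Propagation in E. coli relies on a high-copy ColE1/pUC-type origin, and an f1 origin is also present. A single NeoR/KanR gene (Tn5 aminoglycoside phosphotransferase) sits behind both a bacterial bla promoter and the SV40 early promoter and is terminated by the HSV TK polyadenylation signal. It confers kanamycin resistance in bacteria and G418 resistance in mammalian cells. The small ble and bGH poly(A) fragments appear to be incidental annotation hits.
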