Addgene plasmid #58152: mTFP1-mKO-FRET-8
Purpose: (Empty Backbone) Localization: Cytosolic FRET, Excitation: 462 / 548, Emission: 492 / 561
Depositing lab: Michael Davidson. Depositing organization: Florida State University, Tallahassee.
Backbone
  Vector backbone: Unknown
  Vector type: Mammalian Expression
  Selectable markers: Neomycin (select with G418)
  Tag / fusion protein: mTFP1; mKO
Growth in bacteria
  Bacterial resistance: Kanamycin, 50 μg/mL
  Growth temperature: 37°C
  Growth strain: DH5alpha
  Copy number: High Copy
Gene/Insert
  Gene/Insert name: None
  Tag / fusion protein: mTFP1; mKO
Terms and licenses: Academic/Nonprofit Terms; Industry Terms: Not Available to Industry
Depositor comments: FRET Indicator - Live and Fixed Cells. Excitation = 462 / 548; Emission = 492 / 561
How to cite: mTFP1-mKO-FRET-8 was a gift from Michael Davidson (Addgene plasmid # 58152 ; http://n2t.net/addgene:58152 ; RRID:Addgene_58152)
